>Addgene plasmid #32042 | PIWIL2 | depositor partial sequence | sequence record 38617 | insert
CGGAATGACTGTGTGCTGGATGTCATGCATGCCATTTATCAGCAGAATAAAGAACACTTCCAGGATGAGT
GTACTAAGCTTCTGGTTGGCAATATTGTTATCACCCGATATAACAATCGTACCTATCGTATTGATGATGT
GGATTGGAATAAGACTCCAAAGGATAGCTTCACGATGTCTGATGGGAAAGAGATCACATTCTTGGAATAC
TACAGCAAAAATTATGGGATCACAGTTAAGGAAGAGGACCAGCCATTGCTGATTCACAGGCCCAGTGAGA
GACAGGATAATCATGGGATGCTGCTAAAAGGGGAAATCCTGCTGCTGCCTGAGCTTTCTTTTATGACCGG
AATCCCAGAGAAGATGAAGAAGGACTTCAGAGCCATGAAGGATTTGGCTCAGCAAATCAATCTGAGCCCC
AAGCAACACCATAGTGCTTTGGAA
