>Addgene plasmid #32042 | PIWIL2 | addgene partial sequence | sequence record 42063 | T7 5'-TAATACGACTCACTATAGGG-3'
TCTGAATATTTTGTTTACTTTAGAAGGAGATATACCATGCATCATCATCATCATCACAGCAGCGGCAGAG
AAAACTTGTATTTCCAGGGCCGGAATGACTGTGTGCTGGATGTCATGCATGCCATTTATCAGCAGAATAA
AGAACACTTCCAGGATGAGTGTACTAAGCTTCTGGTTGGCAATATTGTTATCACCCGATATAACAATCGT
ACCTATCGTATTGATGATGTGGATTGGAATAAGACTCCAAAGGATAGCTTCACGATGTCTGATGGGAAAG
AGATCACATTCTTGGAATACTACAGCAAAAATTATGGGATCACAGTTAAGGAAGAGGACCAGCCATTGCT
GATTCACAGGCCCAGTGAGAGACAGGATAATCATGGGATGCTGCTAAAAGGGGAAATCCTGCTGCTGCCT
GAGCTTTCTTTTATGACCGGAATCCCAGAGAAGATGAAGAAGGACTTCAGAGCCATGAAGGATTTGGCTC
AGCAAATCAATCTGAGCCCCAAGCAACACCATAGTGCTTTGGAATGATGACGAAGCTTGCGGCCGCACTC
GAGCACCACCACCACCACCACTGAGATCCGGCTGCTAAC
