[The description below was written by a language model from this plasmid's Addgene catalogue record.]
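Description:
PIWIL2 is a bacterial expression plasmid built on pET28-MHL, a Structural Genomics Consortium vector of the pET28 family designed for producing recombinant protein for structural studies. It is maintained as a low-copy plasmid in E. coli under kanamycin selection. The record does not list the promoter or origin of replication explicitly. However, the use of T7 and T7-terminator sequencing primers indicates that the insert sits in a T7 promoter/terminator expression cassette. In pET-type systems such a cassette is transcribed by T7 RNA polymerase supplied by a suitable expression host.

The insert is a 444 bp fragment of human PIWIL2 (also known as HILI), a member of the PIWI clade of Argonaute proteins. It was introduced by ligation-independent cloning. It is not the full open reading frame and encodes only the PAZ domain, amino acids 386–533. In Argonaute/PIWI proteins the PAZ domain is the module generally associated with binding the 3′ end of small RNAs. The backbone supplies an N-terminal His tag followed by a TEV protease cleavage site, so the domain can be purified by immobilised metal affinity chromatography and the tag then removed to leave near-native protein.

The stated purpose is bacterial expression for structure determination, and the depositor links the construct to a deposited crystal structure of this domain. No feature table accompanies the entry, so further details of the backbone cannot be confirmed from the record.
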