Addgene plasmid #32042: PIWIL2
Purpose: Bacterial expression for structure determination; may not be full ORF
Depositing lab: Cheryl Arrowsmith. Depositing organization: University of Toronto.
Backbone
  Vector backbone: pET28-MHL
  Backbone manufacturer: Structural Genomics Consortium (Addgene plasmid 26096)
  Backbone size w/o insert (bp): 7325
  Vector type: Bacterial Expression
Growth in bacteria
  Bacterial resistance: Kanamycin, 50 μg/mL
  Growth temperature: 37°C
  Growth strain: DH5alpha
  Copy number: Low Copy
Gene/Insert
  Gene/Insert name: PIWIL2 (alt names: PDB: 3QIR; piwi-like 2, PAZ domain)
  Species: H. sapiens (human)
  Insert size (bp): 444
  Mutation: PAZ domain only (amino acids 386-533)
  GenBank ID: BC111751
  Entrez Gene: PIWIL2 (a.k.a. CT80, HILI, PIWIL1L, mili)
  Tag / fusion protein: His (with TEV cleavage) (N terminal on backbone)
  Cloning method: Ligation Independent Cloning
  Sequencing primers: 5′ T7; 3′ T7-term
Terms and licenses: Academic/Nonprofit Terms; Industry Terms: Not Available to Industry
Depositor comments: PDB: 3QIR. http://www.thesgc.org/structures/3QIR/
How to cite: PIWIL2 was a gift from Cheryl Arrowsmith (Addgene plasmid # 32042 ; http://n2t.net/addgene:32042 ; RRID:Addgene_32042)
